Addgene plasmid #54030: mEmerald-CD36-C-10
Purpose: Localization: Membrane, Excitation: 487, Emission: 509
Depositing lab: Michael Davidson. Depositing organization: Florida State University, Tallahassee.
Backbone
  Vector backbone: mEmerald-C1
  Backbone size w/o insert (bp): 4750
  Vector type: Mammalian Expression
  Selectable markers: Neomycin (select with G418)
Growth in bacteria
  Bacterial resistance: Kanamycin, 50 μg/mL
  Growth temperature: 37°C
  Growth strain: DH5alpha
  Copy number: High Copy
Gene/Insert
  Gene/Insert name: CD36 (alt name: NM_001127444.1)
  Species: H. sapiens (human)
  Entrez Gene: CD36 (a.k.a. BDPLT10, CHDS7, FAT, GP3B, GP4, GPIV, PASIV, SCARB3)
  Promoter: CMV
  Tag / fusion protein: mEmerald (N terminal on backbone)
  Cloning method: Unknown
  Sequencing primers: 5′ CMV-F; 3′ SV40pA-R
Terms and licenses: Academic/Nonprofit Terms; Industry Terms
Depositor comments: . Excitation = 487; Emission = 509. Localization data: Membrane
How to cite: mEmerald-CD36-C-10 was a gift from Michael Davidson (Addgene plasmid # 54030 ; http://n2t.net/addgene:54030 ; RRID:Addgene_54030)
