[The description below was written by a language model from this plasmid's Addgene catalogue record.]
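Description:
mEmerald-CD36-C-10 is a mammalian expression plasmid built on the mEmerald-C1 backbone (about 4.75 kb without the insert) that produces human CD36 as a fluorescent fusion protein. The CMV promoter drives strong constitutive transcription in mammalian cells, and the mEmerald tag is supplied by the backbone at the N terminus of the fusion, so CD36 is joined to the C-terminal end of the fluorescent protein. The "C-10" in the name probably refers to this C-type vector arrangement and a 10-residue linker between the two parts, although the record does not spell this out. The position of the 3′ sequencing primer indicates an SV40 polyadenylation signal downstream of the open reading frame. The cloning method is recorded as unknown, and no feature table is available to confirm other elements.

The plasmid is maintained at high copy in E. coli under kanamycin selection. In mammalian cells a neomycin resistance marker allows G418 selection of stable transfectants. The record does not name the origin of replication.

CD36 is a membrane glycoprotein also known as a class B scavenger receptor, fatty acid translocase and platelet glycoprotein IV. The depositor lists the fusion's localization as membrane. mEmerald is a bright green GFP derivative, recorded here with excitation at 487 nm and emission at 509 nm, which suits standard GFP/FITC filter sets. The construct is therefore typically used as a membrane localization marker, or to follow CD36 distribution and trafficking by fluorescence microscopy in fixed or live transfected cells.
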