>Addgene plasmid #54030 | mEmerald-CD36-C-10 | depositor partial sequence | sequence record 84216 | insert sequence
GACGTCAGATCCGCTAGCGCTACCGGTCGCCACCATGGTGAGCAAGGGCGAGGAGCTGTTCACCGGGGTG
GTGCCCATCCTGGTCGAGCTGGACGGCGACGTAAACGGCCACAAGTTCAGCGTGTCCGGCGAGGGCGAGG
GCGATGCCACCTACGGCAAGCTGACCCTGAAGTTCATCTGCACCACCGGCAAGCTGCCCGTGCCCTGGCC
CACCCTCGTGACCACCTTGACCTACGGCGTGCAGTGCTTCGCCCGCTACCCCGACCACATGAAGCAGCAC
GACTTCTTCAAGTCCGCCATGCCCGAAGGCTACGTCCAGGAGCGCACCATCTTCTTCAAGGACGACGGCA
ACTACAAGACCCGCGCCGAGGTGAAGTTCGAGGGCGACACCCTGGTGAACCGCATCGAGCTGAAGGGCAT
CGACTTCAAGGAGGACGGCAACATCCTGGGGCACAAGCTGGAGTACAACTACAACAGCCACAAGGTCTAT
ATCACCGCCGACAAGCAGAAGAACGGCATCAAGGTGAACTTCAAGACCCGCCACAACATCGAGGACGGCA
GCGTGCAGCTCGCCGACCACTACCAGCAGAACACCCCCATCGGCGACGGCCCCGTGCTGCTGCCCGACAA
CCACTACCTGAGCACCCAGTCCAAGCTGAGCAAAGACCCCAACGAGAAGCGCGATCACATGGTCCTGCTG
GAGTTCGTGACCGCCGCCGGGATCACTCTCGGCATGGACGAGCTGTACAAGTCCGGACTCAGATCTGGCA
GCAGTGGAGGTGGCTGTGACCGGAACTGTGGGCTCATCGCTGGGGCTGTCATTGGTGCTGTCCTGGCTGT
GTTTGGAGGTATTCTAATGCCAGTTGGAGACCTGCTTATCCAGAAGACAATTAAAAAGCAAGTTGTCCTC
GAAGAAGGTACAATTGCTTTTAAAAATTGGGTTAAAACAGGCACAGAAGTTTACAGACAGTTTTGGATCT
TTGATGTGCAAAATCCACAGGAAGTGATGATGAACAGCAGCAACATTCAAGTTAAGCAAAGAGGTCCTTA
TACGTACAGAGTTCGTTTTCTAGCCAAGGAAAATGTAACCCAGGACGCTGAGGACAACACAGTCTCTTTC
CTGCAGCCCAATGGTGCCATCTTCGAACCTTCACTATCAGTTGGAACAGAGGCTGACAACTTCACAGTTC
TCAATCTGGCTGTGGCAGCTGCATCCCATATCTATCAAAATCAATTTGTTCAAATGATCCTCAATTCACT
TATTAACAAGTCAAAATCTTCTATGTTCCAAGTCAGAACTTTGAGAGAACTGTTATGGGGCTATAGGGAT
CCATTTTTGAGTTTGGTTCCGTACCCTGTTACTACCACAGTTGGTCTGTTTTATCCTTACAACAATACTG
CAGATGGAGTTTATAAAGTTTTCAATGGAAAAGATAACATAAGTAAAGTTGCCATAATCGACACATATAA
AGGTAAAAGGAATCTGTCCTATTGGGAAAGTCACTGCGACATGATTAATGGTACAGATGCAGCCTCATTT
CCACCTTTTGTTGAGAAAAGCCAGGTATTGCAGTTCTTTTCTTCTGATATTTGCAGGTCAATCTATGCTG
TATTTGAATCCGACGTTAATCTGAAAGGAATCCCTGTGTATAGATTTGTTCTTCCATCCAAGGCCTTTGC
CTCTCCAGTTGAAAACCCAGACAACTATTGTTTCTGCACAGAAAAAATTATCTCAAAAAATTGTACATCA
TATGGTGTGCTAGACATCAGCAAATGCAAAGAAGGGAGACCTGTGTACATTTCACTTCCTCATTTTCTGT
ATGCAAGTCCTGATGTTTCAGAACCTATTGATGGATTAAACCCAAATGAAGAAGAACATAGGACATACTT
GGATATTGAACCTATAACTGGATTCACTTTACAATTTGCAAAACGGCTGCAGGTCAACCTATTGGTCAAG
CCATCAGAAAAAATTCAAGTATTAAAGAATCTGAAGAGGAACTATATTGTGCCTATTCTTTGGCTTAATG
AGACTGGGACCATTGGTGATGAGAAGGCAAACATGTTCAGAAGTCAAGTAACTGGAAAAATAAACCTCCT
TGGCCTGATAGAAATGATCTTACTCAGTGTTGGTGTGGTGATGTTTGTTGCTTTTATGATTTCATATTGT
GCATGCAGATCGAAAACAATAAAATAAGAATTCTGCAGTCGACGGTACCGCGGGCCCGGGATCCACCGGA
TCTAGATAACTGATCATAATCAGCCATACCAC
