>Addgene plasmid #54030 | mEmerald-CD36-C-10 | addgene partial sequence | sequence record 89829 | EGFP-C 5'-CATGGTCCTGCTGGAGTTCGTG-3'
AGTCCGGACTCAGATCTGGCAGCAGTGGAGGTGGCTGTGACCGGAACTGTGGGCTCATCGCTGGGGCTGT
CATTGGTGCTGTCCTGGCTGTGTTTGGAGGTATTCTAATGCCAGTTGGAGACCTGCTTATCCAGAAGACA
ATTAAAAAGCAAGTTGTCCTCGAAGAAGGTACAATTGCTTTTAAAAATTGGGTTAAAACAGGCACAGAAG
TTTACAGACAGTTTTGGATCTTTGATGTGCAAAATCCACAGGAAGTGATGATGAACAGCAGCAACATTCA
AGTTAAGCAAAGAGGTCCTTATACGTACAGAGTTCGTTTTCTAGCCAAGGAAAATGTAACCCAGGACGCT
GAGGACAACACAGTCTCTTTCCTGCAGCCCAATGGTGCCATCTTCGAACCTTCACTATCAGTTGGAACAG
AGGCTGACAACTTCACAGTTCTCAATCTGGCTGTGGCAGCTGCATCCCATATCTATCAAAATCAATTTGT
TCAAATGATCCTCAATTCACTTATTAACAAGTCAAAATCTTCTATGTTCCAAGTCAGAACTTTGAGAGAA
CTGTTATGGGGCTATAGGGATCCATTTTTGAGTTTGGTTCCGTACCCTGTTACTACCACAGTTGGTCTGT
TTTATCCTTACAACAATACTGCAGATGGAGTTTATAAAGTTTTCAATGGAAAAGATAACATAAGTAAAGT
TGCCATAATCGACACATATAAAGGTAAAAGGAATCTGTCCTATTGGGAAAGTCACTGCGACATGATTAAT
GGTACAGATGCAGCCTCATTTCCACCTTTTGTTGAGAAAAGCCAGGTATTGCAGTTCTTTTCTTCTGATA
TTTGCAGGTCAATCTATGCTGTATTTGAATCCGACGTTAATCTGAAAGGAATCCCTGTGTATAGATTTGT
TCTTCCATCCA
